Addgene plasmid #32070: pBabe EGFR(T790M)
Depositing lab: Matthew Meyerson. Depositing organization: Dana-Farber Cancer Institute. Publication: Allele-dependent variation in the relative cellular potency of distinct EGFR inhibitors. Yuza Y, Glatt KA, Jiang J, Greulich H, Minami Y, Woo MS, Shimamura T, Shapiro G, Lee JC, Ji H, Feng W, Chen TH, Yanagisawa H, Wong KK, Meyerson M. Cancer Biol Ther. 2007 May . 6(5):661-7. 10.4161/cbt.6.5.4003 PubMed 17495523.
Backbone
  Vector backbone: pBABEpuro
  Backbone size w/o insert (bp): 5169
  Vector type: Mammalian Expression, Retroviral
  Selectable markers: Puromycin
Growth in bacteria
  Bacterial resistance: Ampicillin, 100 μg/mL
  Growth temperature: 37°C
  Growth strain: DH5alpha
  Copy number: High Copy
Gene/Insert
  Gene/Insert name: EGFR
  Species: H. sapiens (human)
  Insert size (bp): 3600
  Mutation: T790M
  Entrez Gene: EGFR (a.k.a. ERBB, ERBB1, ERRP, HER1, NISBD2, NNCIS, PIG61, mENA)
  Cloning method: Restriction Enzyme; 5′ cloning site SnaB1 (destroyed during cloning); 3′ cloning site SnaB1 (destroyed during cloning)
  Sequencing primers: 5′ pBABE 5'
Terms and licenses: Academic/Nonprofit Terms; Industry Terms: Not Available to Industry
How to cite: pBabe EGFR(T790M) was a gift from Matthew Meyerson (Addgene plasmid # 32070 ; http://n2t.net/addgene:32070 ; RRID:Addgene_32070)
