[The description below was written by a language model from this plasmid's Addgene catalogue record.]
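Description:
pBabe EGFR(T790M) is a retroviral mammalian expression plasmid built on the pBABEpuro backbone (about 5.2 kb without insert) that carries a roughly 3.6 kb human EGFR coding insert bearing the T790M substitution. The insert was placed into the SnaBI site of the vector by restriction cloning, and that site was destroyed at both junctions. In bacteria the plasmid is maintained as a high-copy construct under ampicillin selection. No feature table accompanies the record, so individual elements are not itemised. pBABE-type vectors are generally Moloney murine leukaemia virus-derived: the long terminal repeats and packaging signal allow the transcript to be packaged into retroviral particles when the plasmid is introduced into a packaging cell line, the 5′ LTR drives expression of the inserted cDNA after integration, and a separate internal promoter expresses the puromycin resistance gene. This matches the puromycin marker listed for selecting stably transduced mammalian cells.

T790M is the "gatekeeper" mutation in the EGFR kinase domain, widely known for its association with resistance to first-generation EGFR tyrosine kinase inhibitors. No epitope tag or fluorescent reporter is recorded, and no other EGFR mutation is listed alongside T790M. The associated publication examined how different EGFR alleles vary in their cellular sensitivity to distinct EGFR inhibitors. This fits the use of the construct to generate stable cell lines expressing the mutant receptor, so that inhibitor potency can be compared across EGFR variants. The plasmid is distributed to academic and nonprofit users only.
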