>Addgene plasmid #32070 | pBabe EGFR(T790M) | addgene partial sequence | sequence record 37327 | pBABE-3
GAATTCCTACATCTCATGCTCCAATAAATTCACTGCTTTGTGGCGCGACCCTTAGGTATTCTGCATTTTC
AGCTGTGGAGCCCTTAAAGATGCCATTTGGCTTGGCTTCCTTGGGAAAGAAGTCCTGCTGGTAGTCAGGG
TTGTCCAGGCTAATTTGGTGGCTGCCTTTCTGGGCCCAGTGGGCAGGGCTGTCGAATGTGCTGTTGACAC
AGGTGGGCTGGACAGTGTTGAGATACTCGGGGTTGCCCACTGCAGTGCTGTGGGGGTCCTGGTAGTGTGG
GTCTCTGCTGGGCGCGGGGTTCAGAGGCTGATTGTGATAGACAGGATTCTGCACAGAGCCAGCGGGCCTT
TTGGGAACGGACTGGTTTATGTATTCAGGCACTGGGAGGAAGGTGTCGTCTATGCTGTCCTCAGTCAAGG
CGCCTGTGGGGTCTGAGCTGTATCGCTGCAAGAAGCTGTCTTCCTTGATGGGACAGCTTTGCAGCCCATT
TCTATCAATGCAAGCCACGGTGGAATTGTTGCTGGTTGCACTCAGAGAGCTCAGGAGGGGAGTCCGTGAC
GTGGAGGGGCTGCTGAAGAAGCCCTGCTGTGGGATGAGGTACTCGTCGGCATCCACCACGTCGTCCATGT
CTTCTTCATCCATCAGGGCACGGTAGAAGTTGGAGTCTGTAGGACTTGGCAAATGCATTCTTTCATCCCC
CTGAATGACAAGGTAGCGCTGGGGGTCTCGGGCCATTTTGGAGAATTCGATGATCAACTCACGGAACTTT
GGGCGACTATCTGCGTCTATCATCCAGCACTTGACCATGATCATGTAGACATCGATGGTACATATGGGTG
GCTGAGGGAGGCGTTCTCCTTTCTCCAGGATGGAGGAGAT
