>Addgene plasmid #32070 | pBabe EGFR(T790M) | addgene partial sequence | sequence record 37722 | hEGFR-Fwd2 5'-GCCTCTTACACCCAGTGGAG-3'
CTTGAAGGAACTGAATTCAAAAGATCAAAGTGCTGGGCTCCGGTGCGTTCGGCACGGTGTATAAGGGACT
CTGGATCCCAGAAGGTGAGAAAGTTAAAATTCCCGTCGCTATCAAGGAATTAAGAGAAGCAACATCTCCG
AAAGCCAACAAGGAAATCCTCGATGAAGCCTACGTGATGGCCAGCGTGGACAACCCCCACGTGTGCCGCC
TGCTGGGCATCTGCCTCACCTCCACCGTGCAACTCATCATGCAGCTCATGCCCTTCGGCTGCCTCCTGGA
CTATGTCCGGGAACACAAAGACAATATTGGCTCCCAGTACCTGCTCAACTGGTGTGTGCAGATCGCAAAG
GGCATGAACTACTTGGAGGACCGTCGCTTGGTGCACCGCGACCTGGCAGCCAGGAACGTACTGGTGAAAA
CACCGCAGCATGTCAAGATCACAGATTTTGGGCTGGCCAAACTGCTGGGTGCGGAAGAGAAAGAATACCA
TGCAGAAGGAGGCAAAGTGCCTATCAAGTGGATGGCATTGGAATCAATTTTACACAGAATCTATACCCAC
CAGAGTGATGTCTGGAGCTACGGGGTGACCGTTTGGGAGTTGATGACCTTTGGATCCAAGCCATATGACG
GAATCCCTGCCAGCGAGATCTCCTCCATCCTGGAGAAAGGAGAACGCCTCCCTCAGCCACCCATATGTAC
CATCGATGTCTACATGATCATGGTCAAGTGCTGGATGATAGACGCAGATAGTCGCCCAAAGTTCCGTGAG
TTGATCATCGAATTCTCCAAAATGGCCCGAGACCCCCAGCGCTACCTTGTCATTCAGGGGGATGAAAGAA
TGCATTTGCCAAGTCCTACAGACTCCAACTTCTACCGTGCCCTGATGGATGAAGAAGACATGGACGACGT
GGTGGATGCCGACGA
